Addgene plasmid #55228: mAzurite-Clathrin-15
Purpose: Localization: Clathrin Vesicles, Excitation: 384, Emission: 450
Depositing lab: Michael Davidson. Depositing organization: Florida State University, Tallahassee.
Backbone
  Vector backbone: mAzurite
  Backbone size w/o insert (bp): 4750
  Vector type: Mammalian Expression
  Selectable markers: Neomycin (select with G418)
Growth in bacteria
  Bacterial resistance: Kanamycin, 50 μg/mL
  Growth temperature: 37°C
  Growth strain: DH5alpha
  Copy number: High Copy
Gene/Insert
  Gene/Insert name: Clathrin (alt name: NM_001834.2)
  Species: H. sapiens (human)
  Entrez Gene: CLTB (a.k.a. LCB)
  Promoter: CMV
  Tag / fusion protein: mAzurite (N terminal on backbone)
  Cloning method: Unknown
  Sequencing primers: 5′ CMV-F; 3′ SV40pA-R
Terms and licenses: Academic/Nonprofit Terms; Industry Terms
Depositor comments: . Excitation = 384; Emission = 450
How to cite: mAzurite-Clathrin-15 was a gift from Michael Davidson (Addgene plasmid # 55228 ; http://n2t.net/addgene:55228 ; RRID:Addgene_55228)
