[The description below was written by a language model from this plasmid's Addgene catalogue record.]
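Description:
mAzurite-Clathrin-15 is a mammalian expression plasmid that produces a fluorescent fusion of the blue fluorescent protein mAzurite with human clathrin light chain B (CLTB, also known as LCB). It is built on an mAzurite backbone of about 4.75 kb without the insert. The fluorescent protein is carried on the backbone and sits at the N terminus of the fusion, so the clathrin light chain follows it in frame. The "15" in the name may refer to the linker between the two parts, but the record does not say so. Expression is driven by the CMV promoter, a strong constitutive promoter in most mammalian cell lines. The listed 3′ sequencing primer suggests that an SV40 polyadenylation signal lies downstream of the insert.

The plasmid is maintained in E. coli at high copy number under kanamycin selection. It also carries a neomycin resistance marker, so stably transfected mammalian cells can be selected with G418. No feature table is supplied, so the origin of replication, the promoters driving the resistance marker and the cloning junctions are not documented, and the cloning method is recorded as unknown.

The construct serves as a localization marker for clathrin vesicles. The tagged light chain is expected to incorporate into clathrin coats, so that coated pits and vesicles can be seen by fluorescence microscopy in transfected cells. mAzurite has an excitation maximum of 384 nm and an emission maximum of 450 nm, placing the signal in the blue channel, where it can in principle be combined with green, yellow or red markers in multicolour imaging of endocytosis and membrane trafficking.
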