>Addgene plasmid #55228 | mAzurite-Clathrin-15 | depositor partial sequence | sequence record 85633 | insert sequence
GACGTCAGATCCGCTAGCGCTACCGGTCGCCACCATGGTGAGCAAGGGCGAGGAGCTGTTCACCGGGGTG
GTGCCCATCCTGGTCGAGCTGGACGGCGACGTAAACGGCCACAAGTTCAGCGTGTCCGGCGAGGGCGAGG
GCGATGCCACCTACGGCAAGCTGACCCTGAAGTTCATCTGCACCACCGGCAAGCTGCCCGTGCCCTGGCC
CACCCTCGTGACCACCCTGAGCCACGGCGTGCAGTGCTTCAGCCGCTACCCCGACCACATGAAGCAGCAC
GACTTCTTCAAGTCCGCCATGCCCGAAGGCTACGTCCAGGAGCGCACCATCTTCTTCAAGGACGACGGCA
ACTACAAGACCCGCGCCGAGGTGAAGTTCGAGGGCGACACCCTGGTGAACCGCATCGAGCTGAAGGGCAT
CGACTTCAAGGAGGACGGCAACATCCTGGGGCACAAGCTGGAGTACAACTTCAACAGCCACAACATCTAT
ATCATGGCCGACAAGCAGAAGAACGGCATCAAGGTGAACTTCAAGATCCGCCACAACATCGAGGACGGCA
GCGTGCAGCTCGCCGACCACTACCAGCAGAACACCCCCATCGGCGACGGCCCCGTGCTGCTGCCCGACAA
CCACTACCTGAGCACCCAGTCCAAGCTGAGCAAAGACCCCAACGAGAAGCGCGATCACATGGTCCTGCTG
GAGTTCCGCACCGCCGCCGGGATCACTCACGGCATGGACGAGCTGTACAAGTCCGGACTCAGATCTCGAG
CTCAAGCTTCGAATTCTGCAGTCGACATGGCTGATGACTTTGGCTTCTTCTCGTCGTCGGAGAGTGGTGC
CCCGGAGGCGGCGGAGGAGGACCCGGCGGCCGCCTTCCTGGCCCAGCAGGAGAGCGAGATTGCAGGCATA
GAGAACGACGAGGGCTTCGGGGCACCTGCCGGCAGCCATGCGGCCCCCGCACAGCCGGGCCCCACGAGTG
GGGCTGGTTCTGAGGACATGGGGACCACAGTCAATGGAGATGTGTTTCAGGAGGCCAACGGTCCTGCTGA
TGGCTACGCAGCCATTGCCCAGGCTGACAGGCTGACCCAGGAGCCTGAGAGCATCCGCAAGTGGCGAGAG
GAGCAGAGGAAACGGCTGCAAGAGCTGGATGCTGCATCTAAGGTCACGGAACAGGAATGGCGGGAGAAGG
CCAAGAAGGACCTGGAGGAGTGGAACCAGCGCCAGAGTGAACAAGTAGAGAAGAACAAGATCAACAACCG
GGCATCCGAGGAGGCTTTCGTGAAGGAATCCAAGGAGGAGACCCCAGGCACAGAGTGGGAGAAGGTGGCC
CAGCTATGTGACTTCAACCCCAAGAGCAGCAAGCAGTGCAAAGATGTGTCCCGCCTGCGCTCGGTGCTCA
TGTCCCTGAAGCAGACGCCACTGTCCCGCTAGGGATCCACCGGATCTAGATAACTGATCATAATCAGCCA
TACCACATTG
