>Addgene plasmid #55228 | mAzurite-Clathrin-15 | addgene partial sequence | sequence record 106142 | sREACh-F 5'-gaccccaacgagaagcgcg-3'
TCACTCACGGCATGGACGAGCTGTACAAGTCCGGACTCAGATCTCGAGCTCAAGCTTCGAATTCTGCAGT
CGACATGGCTGATGACTTTGGCTTCTTCTCGTCGTCGGAGAGTGGTGCCCCGGAGGCGGCGGAGGAGGAC
CCGGCGGCCGCCTTCCTGGCCCAGCAGGAGAGCGAGATTGCAGGCATAGAGAACGACGAGGGCTTCGGGG
CACCTGCCGGCAGCCATGCGGCCCCCGCACAGCCGGGCCCCACGAGTGGGGCTGGTTCTGAGGACATGGG
GACCACAGTCAATGGAGATGTGTTTCAGGAGGCCAACGGTCCTGCTGATGGCTACGCAGCCATTGCCCAG
GCTGACAGGCTGACCCAGGAGCCTGAGAGCATCCGCAAGTGGCGAGAGGAGCAGAGGAAACGGCTGCAAG
AGCTGGATGCTGCATCTAAGGTCACGGAACAGGAATGGCGGGAGAAGGCCAAGAAGGACCTGGAGGAGTG
GAACCAGCGCCAGAGTGAACAAGTAGAGAAGAACAAGATCAACAACCGGGCATCCGAGGAGGCTTTCGTG
AAGGAATCCAAGGAGGAGACCCCAGGCACAGAGTGGGAGAAGGTGGCCCAGCTATGTGACTTCAACCCCA
AGAGCAGCAAGCAGTGCAAAGATGTGTCCCGCCTGCGCTCGGTGCTCATGTCCCTGAAGCAGACGCCACT
GTCCCGCTAGGGATCCACCGGATCTAGATAACTGATCATAATCAGCCATA
